Addgene plasmid #103687: LSB-hsa-miR-628-5p
Purpose: Used to sense miRNA activity using fluorescence based tools. hsa-miR-628-5p target in 3' UTR of of mKate. miRNA activity can be measured by the repression of mKate2 relative to EBFP2 fluorescent proteins . Plasmid is inherently unstable; please see Depositor Comments
Depositing lab: Ron Weiss. Depositing organization: Massachusetts Institute of Technology. Publication: A mixed antagonistic/synergistic miRNA repression model enables accurate predictions of multi-input miRNA sensor activity. Gam JJ, Babb J, Weiss R. Nat Commun. 2018 Jun 22;9(1):2430. doi: 10.1038/s41467-018-04575-0. PubMed 29934631.
Backbone
  Vector backbone: Low Sensor Backbone (LSB)
  Vector type: Mammalian Expression, Synthetic Biology
Growth in bacteria
  Bacterial resistance: Ampicillin and Kanamycin, 100 & 50 μg/mL
  Growth temperature: 30°C
  Growth strain: NEB Stable
  Copy number: High Copy
Gene/Insert
  Gene/Insert name: hsa-miR-628-5p target
  Species: H. sapiens (human)
  Entrez Gene: MIR628 (a.k.a. MIRN628, hsa-mir-628, mir-628)
  Promoter: EF-1a
  Cloning method: Gibson Cloning
Terms and licenses: Academic/Nonprofit Terms; Industry Terms: Not Available to Industry
Depositor comments: Please note that this plasmid is inherently unstable due to a repeating poly A element. We recommend performing a diagnostic digest on multiple colonies upon receipt. The depositors would like to note the presence of several discrepancies between the depositor sequence and physical plasmid sequence. In particular, the sequences upstream and downstream of the puromycin coding region have 10 bp insertions which do not affect the ability to perform puromycin selection. The sequences for those regions within the physical plasmids are as follows: Upstream of Puro: GAATTCGACCGCCTGTCTCAAGGTGCCACC; Downstream of Puro: GCTTTGAGACTACGCGTGAATTCACTCCTC. Please contact if you are interested in this plasmid prior to placing an order.
How to cite: LSB-hsa-miR-628-5p was a gift from Ron Weiss (Addgene plasmid # 103687 ; http://n2t.net/addgene:103687 ; RRID:Addgene_103687)
