[The description below was written by a language model from this plasmid's Addgene catalogue record and pLannotate feature annotations shown in this document.]
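Description:
LSB-hsa-miR-628-5p is a mammalian expression plasmid of about 11 kb, built on the Low Sensor Backbone (LSB) and used as a fluorescent sensor of microRNA activity in synthetic biology work. It replicates in E. coli from a high-copy ColE1/pUC-type origin and carries both AmpR (β-lactamase) and KanR (aminoglycoside phosphotransferase), matching the recorded dual ampicillin and kanamycin selection. A puromycin N-acetyltransferase coding sequence followed by a rabbit β-globin poly(A) signal allows puromycin selection in mammalian cells, although no promoter for this cassette is annotated in the feature table.

The payload consists of two parallel transcription units in the same orientation. Each is driven by the human EF-1α core promoter with its intron A, flanked by Gateway attB4, attB1 and attB2 scars, and terminated by a β-globin 3' region and poly(A) signal. The first unit expresses the red fluorescent protein mKate2. According to the record, this unit carries the target site for human miR-628-5p in its 3' UTR. The site is not annotated as a feature, but it presumably lies in the gap between attB2 and the β-globin sequence. The second unit expresses the blue fluorescent protein EBFP2 without a target site and serves as an internal reference for plasmid dose and expression. When miR-628-5p is active in transfected cells, the mKate2 transcript is repressed, so miRNA activity is read out as the loss of mKate2 signal relative to EBFP2.

The depositor notes that the repeated poly(A) elements make the plasmid inherently unstable. The physical plasmid also differs slightly from the deposited sequence, with 10 bp insertions on either side of the puromycin coding region that do not impair selection.
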