Features (pLannotate 1.2.2; 28 found; start..end, strand, type, name):
     87..675     -  rep_origin     ori: high-copy-number ColE1/pMB1/pBR322/pUC origin of replication
    846..1706    -  CDS            AmpR: β-lactamase; bla; confers resistance to ampicillin, carbenicillin, and related antibiotics
   1707..1778    -  promoter       AmpR promoter: bla
   1857..2456    +  CDS            PuroR: puromycin N-acetyltransferase; pac from Streptomyces alboniger; confers resistance to puromycin
   2461..2541    +  CDS            HBB (fragment): HBB_PONPY - Experimental evidence at transcript level: Swiss-Prot protein existence level 2. Involved in oxygen transport from the lung to the various peripheral tissues. From Pongo pygmaeus (Bornean orangutan).
   2612..2667    +  polyA_signal   β-globin poly(A) signal: rabbit β-globin polyadenylation signal (Gil and Proudfoot, 1987)
   3646..3666    +  protein_bind   attB4: mutant version of attB; core recombination site for the Gateway® BP reaction BP Clonase™
   3734..3945    +  promoter       EF-1α core promoter: core promoter for human elongation factor EF-1α
   3946..4884    +  intron         EF-1α intron A: intron upstream of the start codon of human EF-1α
   4911..4931    +  protein_bind   attB1: mutant version of attB; core recombination site for the Gateway® BP reaction BP Clonase™
   4951..5646    +  CDS            mKate2: mKate2 is a basic (constitutively fluorescent) red fluorescent protein published in 2009, derived from Entacmaea quadricolor. It is reported to be a rapidly-maturing monomer with moderate acid sensitivity.
   5666..5690    -  protein_bind   attB2: mutant version of attB; recombination site for the Gateway® BP reaction BP Clonase™
   5834..5908    +  CDS            HBB (fragment): HBB_PONPY - Experimental evidence at transcript level: Swiss-Prot protein existence level 2. Involved in oxygen transport from the lung to the various peripheral tissues. From Pongo pygmaeus (Bornean orangutan).
   5979..6034    +  polyA_signal   β-globin poly(A) signal: rabbit β-globin polyadenylation signal (Gil and Proudfoot, 1987)
   6418..6443    +  misc_feature   SA: splice acceptor site
   7115..7135    +  protein_bind   attB4: mutant version of attB; core recombination site for the Gateway® BP reaction BP Clonase™
   7203..7414    +  promoter       EF-1α core promoter: core promoter for human elongation factor EF-1α
   7415..8353    +  intron         EF-1α intron A: intron upstream of the start codon of human EF-1α
   8380..8400    +  protein_bind   attB1: mutant version of attB; core recombination site for the Gateway® BP reaction BP Clonase™
   8411..9127    +  CDS            EBFP2: EBFP2 is a basic (constitutively fluorescent) blue fluorescent protein published in 2007, derived from Aequorea victoria. It is reported to be a rapidly-maturing monomer with moderate acid sensitivity.
   9135..9159    -  protein_bind   attB2: mutant version of attB; recombination site for the Gateway® BP reaction BP Clonase™
   9163..9243    +  CDS            HBB (fragment): HBB_PONPY - Experimental evidence at transcript level: Swiss-Prot protein existence level 2. Involved in oxygen transport from the lung to the various peripheral tissues. From Pongo pygmaeus (Bornean orangutan).
   9314..9369    +  polyA_signal   β-globin poly(A) signal: rabbit β-globin polyadenylation signal (Gil and Proudfoot, 1987)
   9752..9774    -  protein_bind   lac operator (fragment): The lac repressor binds to the lac operator to inhibit transcription in E. coli. This inhibition can be relieved by adding lactose or isopropyl-β-D-thiogalactopyranoside (IPTG). lac repressor encoded by lacI
   9778..9808    -  promoter       lac promoter: promoter for the E. coli lac operon
   9823..9844    -  protein_bind   CAP binding site: CAP binding activates transcription in the presence of cAMP. E. coli catabolite activator protein
   9857..9896    -  CDS            lacI (fragment): lac repressor; lacI; The lac repressor binds to the lac operator to inhibit transcription in E. coli. This inhibition can be relieved by adding lactose or isopropyl-β-D-thiogalactopyranoside (IPTG).
  10069..10878   +  CDS            KanR: aminoglycoside phosphotransferase; aph(3')-Ia; confers resistance to kanamycin in bacteria or G418 (Geneticin®) in eukaryotes
>Addgene plasmid #103687 | LSB-hsa-miR-628-5p | depositor full sequence | sequence record 196422 | Full Sequence
AATTGAGGGGATAACGCAGGAAAGAACATGTGAGCAAAAGGCCAGCAAAAGGCCAGGAACCGTAAAAAGG
CCGCGTTGCTGGCGTTTTTCCATAGGCTCCGCCCCCCTGACGAGCATCACAAAAATCGACGCTCAAGTCA
GAGGTGGCGAAACCCGACAGGACTATAAAGATACCAGGCGTTTCCCCCTGGAAGCTCCCTCGTGCGCTCT
CCTGTTCCGACCCTGCCGCTTACCGGATACCTGTCCGCCTTTCTCCCTTCGGGAAGCGTGGCGCTTTCTC
ATAGCTCACGCTGTAGGTATCTCAGTTCGGTGTAGGTCGTTCGCTCCAAGCTGGGCTGTGTGCACGAACC
CCCCGTTCAGCCCGACCGCTGCGCCTTATCCGGTAACTATCGTCTTGAGTCCAACCCGGTAAGACACGAC
TTATCGCCACTGGCAGCAGCCACTGGTAACAGGATTAGCAGAGCGAGGTATGTAGGCGGTGCTACAGAGT
TCTTGAAGTGGTGGCCTAACTACGGCTACACTAGAAGAACAGTATTTGGTATCTGCGCTCTGCTGAAGCC
AGTTACCTTCGGAAAAAGAGTTGGTAGCTCTTGATCCGGCAAACAAACCACCGCTGGTAGCGGTGGTTTT
TTTGTTTGCAAGCAGCAGATTACGCGCAGAAAAAAAGGATCTCAAGAAGATCCTTTGATCTTTTCTACGG
GGTCTGACGCTCAGTGGAACGAAAACTCACGTTAAGGGATTTTGGTCATGAGATTATCAAAAAGGATCTT
CACCTAGATCCTTTTAAATTAAAAATGAAGTTTTAAATCAATCTAAAGTATATATGAGTAAACTTGGTCT
GACAGTTACCAATGCTTAATCAGTGAGGCACCTATCTCAGCGATCTGTCTATTTCGTTCATCCATAGTTG
CCTGACTCCCCGTCGTGTAGATAACTACGATACGGGAGGGCTTACCATCTGGCCCCAGTGCTGCAATGAT
ACCGCGAGAACCACGCTCACCGGCTCCAGATTTATCAGCAATAAACCAGCCAGCCGGAAGGGCCGAGCGC
AGAAGTGGTCCTGCAACTTTATCCGCCTCCATCCAGTCTATTAATTGTTGCCGGGAAGCTAGAGTAAGTA
GTTCGCCAGTTAATAGTTTGCGCAACGTTGTTGCCATTGCTACAGGCATCGTGGTGTCACGCTCGTCGTT
TGGTATGGCTTCATTCAGCTCCGGTTCCCAACGATCAAGGCGAGTTACATGATCCCCCATGTTGTGCAAA
AAAGCGGTTAGCTCCTTCGGTCCTCCGATCGTTGTCAGAAGTAAGTTGGCCGCAGTGTTATCACTCATGG
TTATGGCAGCACTGCATAATTCTCTTACTGTCATGCCATCCGTAAGATGCTTTTCTGTGACTGGTGAGTA
CTCAACCAAGTCATTCTGAGAATAGTGTATGCGGCGACCGAGTTGCTCTTGCCCGGCGTCAATACGGGAT
AATACCGCGCCACATAGCAGAACTTTAAAAGTGCTCATCATTGGAAAACGTTCTTCGGGGCGAAAACTCT
CAAGGATCTTACCGCTGTTGAGATCCAGTTCGATGTAACCCACTCGTGCACCCAACTGATCTTCAGCATC
TTTTACTTTCACCAGCGTTTCTGGGTGAGCAAAAACAGGAAGGCAAAATGCCGCAAAAAAGGGAATAAGG
GCGACACGGAAATGTTGAATACTCATACTCTTCCTTTTTCAATATTATTGAAGCATTTATCAGGGTTATT
GTCTCATGAGCGGATACATATTTGAATGTAGCTCCGAATTTCTCGAGGGCTTGTCGACGACGGCGGTCTC
CGTCGTCAGGATCATGAATTCGACCCGCCTGCCACCATGACCGAGTACAAGCCCACGGTGCGCCTCGCCA
CCCGCGACGACGTCCCCCGGGCCGTACGCACCCTCGCCGCCGCGTTCGCCGACTACCCCGCCACGCGCCA
CACCGTCGACCCGGACCGCCACATCGAGCGGGTCACCGAGCTGCAAGAACTCTTCCTCACGCGCGTCGGG
CTCGACATCGGCAAGGTGTGGGTCGCGGACGACGGCGCCGCGGTGGCGGTCTGGACCACGCCGGAGAGCG
TCGAAGCGGGGGCGGTGTTCGCCGAGATCGGCCCGCGCATGGCCGAGTTGAGCGGTTCCCGGCTGGCCGC
GCAGCAACAGATGGAAGGCCTCCTGGCGCCGCACCGGCCCAAGGAGCCCGCGTGGTTCCTGGCCACCGTC
GGCGTCTCGCCCGACCACCAGGGCAAGGGTCTGGGCAGCGCCGTCGTGCTCCCCGGAGTGGAGGCGGCCG
AGCGCGCCGGGGTGCCCGCCTTCCTGGAGACATCCGCGCCCCGCAACCTCCCCTTCTACGAGCGGCTCGG
CTTCACCGTCACCGCCGACGTCGAGGTGCCCGAAGGACCGCGCACCTGGTGCATGACCCGCAAGCCCGGT
GCCTGATACGCGTGAATTCACTCCTCAGGTGCAGGCTGCCTATCAGAAGGTGGTGGCTGGTGTGGCCAAT
GCCCTGGCTCACAAATACCACTGAGATCTTTTTCCCTCTGCCAAAAATTATGGGGACATCATGAAGCCCC
TTGAGCATCTGACTTCTGGCTAATAAAGGAAATTTATTTTCATTGCAATAGTGTGTTGGAATTTTTTGTG
TCTCTCACTCGGAAGGACATATGGGAGGGCAAATCATTTAAAACATCAGAATGAGTATTTGGTTTAGAGT
TTGGCAACATATGCCCATATGCTGGCTGCCATGAACAAAGGTTGGCTATAAAGAGGTCATCAGTATATGA
AACAGCCCCCTGCTGTCCATTCCTTATTCCATAGAAAAGCCTTGACTTGAGGTTAGATTTTTTTTATATT
TTGTTTTGTGTTATTTTTTTCTTTAACATCCCTAAAATTTTCCTTACATGTTTTACTAGCCAGATTTTTC
CTCCTCTCCTGACTACTCCCAGTCATAGCTGTCCCTCTTCTCTTATGGAGATCCCTCGACCTGCAGCCCA
AGCTTGAATTCTCTAGAATTACCCTGTTATCCCTATGCTTGGTTTACCGAGCTCTTATTGGTTTTCAAAC
TTCATTGACTGTGCCCAACGCGCCTGGGAGCTCACGGGGACAGCCCCCCCCCAAAGCCCCCAGGGATGTA
ATTACGTCCCTCCCCCGCTAGGGGGCAGCAGCGAGCCGCCCGGGGCTCCGCTCCGGTCCGGCGCTCCCCC
CGCATCCCCGAGCCGGCAGCGTGCGGGGACAGCCCGGGCACGGGGAAGGTGGCACGGGATCGCTTTCCTC
TGAACGCTTCTCGCTGCTCTTTGAGCCTGCAGACACCTGGGGGGATACGGGGAAAAAGCTAGGCTGAAAG
ACCGGTTCTTAGAATGACACGCGCCTGGGAGCTCACGGGGACAGCCCCCCCCCAAAGCCCCCAGGGATGT
AATTACGTCCCTCCCCCGCTAGGGGGCAGCAGCGAGCCGCCCGGGGCTCCGCTCCGGTCCGGCGCTCCCC
CCGCATCCCCGAGCCGGCAGCGTGCGGGGACAGCCCGGGCACGGGGAAGGTGGCACGGGATCGCTTTCCT
CTGAACGCTTCTCGCTGCTCTTTGAGCCTGCAGACACCTGGGGGGATACGGGGAAAAAGCTAACTTCTGA
GACGACAACTTTGTATAGAAAAGTTGGCTCCGAATTCGCCCTTGACAGCAGAGATCCAGTTTGGTTAATT
AATTGGCTCCGGTGCCCGTCAGTGGGCAGAGCGCACATCGCCCACAGTCCCCGAGAAGTTGTGGGGAGGG
GTCGGCAATTGAACCGGTGCCTAGAGAAGGTGGCGCGGGGTAAACTGGGAAAGTGATGTCGTGTACTGGC
TCCGCCTTTTTCCCGAGGGTGGGGGAGAACCGTATATAAGTGCAGTAGTCGCCGTGAACGTTCTTTTTCG
CAACGGGTTTGCCGCCAGAACACAGGTAAGTGCCGTGTGTGGTTCCCGCGGGCCTGGCCTCTTTACGGGT
TATGGCCCTTGCGTGCCTTGAATTACTTCCACCTGGCTGCAGTACGTGATTCTTGATCCCGAGCTTCGGG
TTGGAAGTGGGTGGGAGAGTTCGAGGCCTTGCGCTTAAGGAGCCCCTTCGCCTCGTGCTTGAGTTGAGGC
CTGGCCTGGGCGCTGGGGCCGCCGCGTGCGAATCTGGTGGCACCTTCGCGCCTGTCTCGCTGCTTTCGAT
AAGTCTCTAGCCATTTAAAATTTTTGATGACCTGCTGCGACGCTTTTTTTCTGGCAAGATAGTCTTGTAA
ATGCGGGCCAAGATCTGCACACTGGTATTTCGGTTTTTGGGGCCGCGGGCGGCGACGGGGCCCGTGCGTC
CCAGCGCACATGTTCGGCGAGGCGGGGCCTGCGAGCGCGGCCACCGAGAATCGGACGGGGGTAGTCTCAA
GCTGGCCGGCCTGCTCTGGTGCCTGGCCTCGCGCCGCCGTGTATCGCCCCGCCCTGGGCGGCAAGGCTGG
CCCGGTCGGCACCAGTTGCGTGAGCGGAAAGATGGCCGCTTCCCGGCCCTGCTGCAGGGAGCTCAAAATG
GAGGACGCGGCGCTCGGGAGAGCGGGCGGGTGAGTCACCCACACAAAGGAAAAGGGCCTTTCCGTCCTCA
GCCGTCGCTTCATGTGACTCCACGGAGTACCGGGCGCCGTCCAGGCACCTCGATTAGTTCTCGAGCTTTT
GGAGTACGTCGTCTTTAGGTTGGGGGGAGGGGTTTTATGCGATGGAGTTTCCCCACACTGAGTGGGTGGA
GACTGAAGTTAGGCCAGCTTGGCACTTGATGTAATTCTCCTTGGAATTTGCCCTTTTTGAGTTTGGATCT
TGGTTCATTCTCAAGCCTCAGACAGTGGTTCAAAGTTTTTTTCTTCCATTTCAGGTGTCGTGAGAAGGGC
GAATTCGACCCAAGTTTGTACAAAAAAGCAGGCTGGATCCAGGTGCCACCATGGTGAGCGAGCTGATTAA
GGAGAACATGCACATGAAGCTGTACATGGAGGGCACCGTGAACAACCACCACTTCAAGTGCACATCCGAG
GGCGAAGGCAAGCCCTACGAGGGCACCCAGACCATGAGAATCAAGGCGGTCGAGGGCGGCCCTCTCCCCT
TCGCCTTCGACATCCTGGCTACCAGCTTCATGTACGGCAGCAAAACCTTCATCAACCACACCCAGGGCAT
CCCCGACTTCTTTAAGCAGTCCTTCCCCGAGGGCTTCACATGGGAGAGAGTCACCACATACGAAGATGGG
GGCGTGCTGACCGCTACCCAGGACACCAGCCTCCAGGACGGCTGCCTCATCTACAACGTCAAGATCAGAG
GGGTGAACTTCCCATCCAACGGCCCTGTGATGCAGAAGAAAACACTCGGCTGGGAGGCCTCCACCGAGAC
ACTGTACCCCGCTGACGGCGGCCTGGAAGGCAGAGCCGACATGGCCCTGAAGCTCGTGGGCGGGGGCCAC
CTGATCTGCAACCTTAAGACCACATACAGATCCAAGAAACCCGCTAAGAACCTCAAGATGCCCGGCGTCT
ACTATGTGGACAGGAGACTGGAAAGAATCAAGGAGGCCGACAAAGAGACATACGTCGAGCAGCACGAGGT
GGCTGTGGCCAGATACTGCGACCTCCCTAGCAAACTGGGGCACAAACTTAATTGAGAATTCTACCACCCA
GCTTTCTTGTACAAAGTGGTACGTCTCAAGACCAGAGGTCTCTGCTTTGGTCACCCCTCTAGTAAATATG
TCAGCATCCTCTAGTAAATATGTCAGCATCCTCTAGTAAATATGTCAGCATCCTCTAGTAAATATGTCAG
CATCAACCAGAAGAGACCTGTGCTTCACTCCTCAGGTGCAGGCTGCCTATCAGAAGGTGGTGGCTGGTGT
GGCCAATGCCCTGGCTCACAAATACCACTGAGATCTTTTTCCCTCTGCCAAAAATTATGGGGACATCATG
AAGCCCCTTGAGCATCTGACTTCTGGCTAATAAAGGAAATTTATTTTCATTGCAATAGTGTGTTGGAATT
TTTTGTGTCTCTCACTCGGAAGGACATATGGGAGGGCAAATCATTTAAAACATCAGAATGAGTATTTGGT
TTAGAGTTTGGCAACATATGCCCATATGCTGGCTGCCATGAACAAAGGTTGGCTATAAAGAGGTCATCAG
TATATGAAACAGCCCCCTGCTGTCCATTCCTTATTCCATAGAAAAGCCTTGACTTGAGGTTAGATTTTTT
TTATATTTTGTTTTGTGTTATTTTTTTCTTTAACATCCCTAAAATTTTCCTTACATGTTTTACTAGCCAG
ATTTTTCCTCCTCTCCTGACTACTCCCAGTCATAGCTGTCCCTCTTCTCTTATGGAGATCCCGAGCGGTG
CGTTTTTATGCTTGTAGTATTGTATAATGTTTTTAAGATCCAAGCTTCTGACCTCTTCTCTTCCTCCCAC
AGGGCCTCGAGACAATTGCATCGATGGTACCAGTGAAAGTCTGCAATGAATTCGAGTTGGCGCGCCTGTC
ATTCTAAATCTCTCTTTCAGCCTAAAGCTTTTTCCCCGTATCCCCCCAGGTGTCTGCAGGCTCAAAGAGC
AGCGAGAAGCGTTCAGAGGAAAGCGATCCCGTGCCACCTTCCCCGTGCCCGGGCTGTCCCCGCACGCTGC
CGGCTCGGGGATGCGGGGGGAGCGCCGGACCGGAGCGGAGCCCCGGGCGGCTCGCTGCTGCCCCCTAGCG
GGGGAGGGACGTAATTACATCCCTGGGGGCTTTGGGAGGGGGCTGTCCCCGTGAGCTCCCAGGCGCGCCT
GTCATTCTAAATCTCTCTTTCAGCCTAAAGCTTTTTCCCCGTATCCCCCCAGGTGTCTGCAGGCTCAAAG
AGCAGCGAGAAGCGTTCAGAGGAAAGCGATCCCGTGCCACCTTCCCCGTGCCCGGGCTGTCCCCGCACGC
TGCCGGCTCGGGGATGCGGGGGGAGCGCCGGACCGGAGCGGAGCCCCGGGCGGCTCGCTGCTGCCCCCTA
GCGGGGGAGGGACGTAATTACATCCCTGGGGGCTTTGGGGGGGGGCTGTCCCCGTGAGCTCCCAGGCGCG
CCAACTCGGTACCGTATCGATGTCGACGTTAACGCTAGTGATATCAACTTTGTATAGAAAAGTTGGCTCC
GAATTCGCCCTTGACAGCAGAGATCCAGTTTGGTTAATTAATTGGCTCCGGTGCCCGTCAGTGGGCAGAG
CGCACATCGCCCACAGTCCCCGAGAAGTTGTGGGGAGGGGTCGGCAATTGAACCGGTGCCTAGAGAAGGT
GGCGCGGGGTAAACTGGGAAAGTGATGTCGTGTACTGGCTCCGCCTTTTTCCCGAGGGTGGGGGAGAACC
GTATATAAGTGCAGTAGTCGCCGTGAACGTTCTTTTTCGCAACGGGTTTGCCGCCAGAACACAGGTAAGT
GCCGTGTGTGGTTCCCGCGGGCCTGGCCTCTTTACGGGTTATGGCCCTTGCGTGCCTTGAATTACTTCCA
CCTGGCTGCAGTACGTGATTCTTGATCCCGAGCTTCGGGTTGGAAGTGGGTGGGAGAGTTCGAGGCCTTG
CGCTTAAGGAGCCCCTTCGCCTCGTGCTTGAGTTGAGGCCTGGCCTGGGCGCTGGGGCCGCCGCGTGCGA
ATCTGGTGGCACCTTCGCGCCTGTCTCGCTGCTTTCGATAAGTCTCTAGCCATTTAAAATTTTTGATGAC
CTGCTGCGACGCTTTTTTTCTGGCAAGATAGTCTTGTAAATGCGGGCCAAGATCTGCACACTGGTATTTC
GGTTTTTGGGGCCGCGGGCGGCGACGGGGCCCGTGCGTCCCAGCGCACATGTTCGGCGAGGCGGGGCCTG
CGAGCGCGGCCACCGAGAATCGGACGGGGGTAGTCTCAAGCTGGCCGGCCTGCTCTGGTGCCTGGCCTCG
CGCCGCCGTGTATCGCCCCGCCCTGGGCGGCAAGGCTGGCCCGGTCGGCACCAGTTGCGTGAGCGGAAAG
ATGGCCGCTTCCCGGCCCTGCTGCAGGGAGCTCAAAATGGAGGACGCGGCGCTCGGGAGAGCGGGCGGGT
GAGTCACCCACACAAAGGAAAAGGGCCTTTCCGTCCTCAGCCGTCGCTTCATGTGACTCCACGGAGTACC
GGGCGCCGTCCAGGCACCTCGATTAGTTCTCGAGCTTTTGGAGTACGTCGTCTTTAGGTTGGGGGGAGGG
GTTTTATGCGATGGAGTTTCCCCACACTGAGTGGGTGGAGACTGAAGTTAGGCCAGCTTGGCACTTGATG
TAATTCTCCTTGGAATTTGCCCTTTTTGAGTTTGGATCTTGGTTCATTCTCAAGCCTCAGACAGTGGTTC
AAAGTTTTTTTCTTCCATTTCAGGTGTCGTGAGAAGGGCGAATTCGACCCAAGTTTGTACAAAAAAGCAG
GCTCGCCACCATGGTGAGCAAGGGCGAGGAGCTGTTCACCGGGGTGGTGCCCATCCTGGTCGAGCTGGAC
GGCGACGTAAACGGCCACAAGTTCAGCGTGAGGGGCGAGGGCGAGGGCGATGCCACCAACGGCAAGCTGA
CCCTGAAGTTCATCTGCACCACCGGCAAGCTGCCCGTGCCCTGGCCCACCCTCGTGACCACCCTGAGCCA
CGGCGTGCAGTGCTTCGCCCGCTACCCCGACCACATGAAGCAGCACGACTTCTTCAAGTCCGCCATGCCC
GAAGGCTACGTCCAGGAGCGCACCATCTTCTTCAAGGACGACGGCACCTACAAGACCCGCGCCGAGGTGA
AGTTCGAGGGCGACACCCTAGTGAACCGCATCGAGCTGAAGGGCGTCGACTTCAAGGAGGACGGCAACAT
CCTGGGGCACAAGCTGGAGTACAACTTCAACAGCCACAACATCTATATCATGGCCGTCAAGCAGAAGAAC
GGCATCAAGGTGAACTTCAAGATCCGCCACAACGTGGAGGACGGCAGCGTGCAGCTCGCCGACCACTACC
AGCAGAACACCCCCATCGGCGACGGCCCCGTGCTGCTGCCCGACAGCCACTACCTGAGCACCCAGTCCGT
GCTGAGCAAAGACCCCAACGAGAAGCGCGATCACATGGTCCTGCTGGAGTTCCGCACCGCCGCCGGGATC
ACTCTCGGCATGGACGAGCTGTACAAGTAATACCACCCAGCTTTCTTGTACAAAGTGGTACGCGTGAATT
CACTCCTCAGGTGCAGGCTGCCTATCAGAAGGTGGTGGCTGGTGTGGCCAATGCCCTGGCTCACAAATAC
CACTGAGATCTTTTTCCCTCTGCCAAAAATTATGGGGACATCATGAAGCCCCTTGAGCATCTGACTTCTG
GCTAATAAAGGAAATTTATTTTCATTGCAATAGTGTGTTGGAATTTTTTGTGTCTCTCACTCGGAAGGAC
ATATGGGAGGGCAAATCATTTAAAACATCAGAATGAGTATTTGGTTTAGAGTTTGGCAACATATGCCCAT
ATGCTGGCTGCCATGAACAAAGGTTGGCTATAAAGAGGTCATCAGTATATGAAACAGCCCCCTGCTGTCC
ATTCCTTATTCCATAGAAAAGCCTTGACTTGAGGTTAGATTTTTTTTATATTTTGTTTTGTGTTATTTTT
TTCTTTAACATCCCTAAAATTTTCCTTACATGTTTTACTAGCCAGATTTTTCCTCCTCTCCTGACTACTC
CCAGTCATAGCTGTCCCTCTTCTCTTATGGAGATCCCTCGACCTGCAGCCCAAGCTTGGCGTAATCATGG
TCATAGCTGTTTCCTGTGTGAAATTGTTATCCGCTCACAATTCCACACAACATACGAGCCGGAAGCATAA
AGTGTAAAGCCTGGGGTGCCTAATGAGTGAGCTAACTCACATTAATTGCGTTGCGCTCACTGCCCGCTTT
CCAGTCGGGAAACCTGTCGTGCCAGCGGATCGACAGTACTAAGCTTGGTCTAATACCCAATCTCTCGTCT
TATCCAGATGTTTTATACGCCTCTGGCCCGTGTCTCAAAATCTCTGATGTTACATTGCACAAGATAAAAT
AATATCATCATGAACAATAAAACTGTCTGCTTACATAAACAGTAATACAAGGGGTGTTATGAGCCATATT
CAACGGGAAACGTCGAGGCCGCGATTAAATTCCAACATGGATGCTGATTTATATGGGTATAAATGGGCTC
GCGATAATGTCGGGCAATCAGGTGCGACAATCTATCGCTTGTATGGGAAGCCCGATGCGCCAGAGTTGTT
TCTGAAACATGGCAAAGGTAGCGTTGCCAATGATGTTACAGATGAGATGGTCAGACTAAACTGGCTGACG
GAATTTATGCCTCTTCCGACCATCAAGCATTTTATCCGTACTCCTGATGATGCATGGTTACTCACCACTG
CGATCCCCGGAAAAACAGCATTCCAGGTATTAGAAGAATATCCTGATTCAGGTGAAAATATTGTTGATGC
GCTGGCAGTGTTCCTGCGCCGGTTGCATTCGATTCCTGTTTGTAATTGTCCTTTTAACAGCGATCGCGTA
TTTCGTCTCGCTCAGGCGCAATCACGAATGAATAACGGTTTGGTTGATGCGAGTGATTTTGATGACGAGC
GTAATGGCTGGCCTGTTGAACAAGTCTGGAAAGAAATGCATAAACTTTTGCCATTCTCACCGGATTCAGT
CGTCACTCATGGTGATTTCTCACTTGATAACCTTATTTTTGACGAGGGGAAATTAATAGGTTGTATTGAT
GTTGGACGAGTCGGAATCGCAGACCGATACCAGGATCTTGCCATCCTATGGAACTGCCTCGGTGAGTTTT
CTCCTTCATTACAGAAACGGCTTTTTCAAAAATATGGTATTGATAATCCTGATATGAATAAATTGCAGTT
TCATTTGATGCTCGATGAGTTTTTCTAATCAGAATTGGTTAATTGGTTGTAACACTGGCAGAGCATTACG
CTGACTTGACGGGACGGCGCAAGCTCATGACCAAAATCCCTTAACGTGAGTTACGCGTCGTTCCACTGAG
CGTCAGAGGTATCACTAGTATTACAGAGGTAAGTTATAACAGTCGCCTAACCC
