>Addgene plasmid #103687 | LSB-hsa-miR-628-5p | depositor partial sequence | sequence record 196423 | hsa-miR-628-5p target
CCTCTAGTAAATATGTCAGCAT
